Addgene plasmid #156885: pD649-HAsp-KIT-Fc(DAPA)-AviTag-6xHis
Purpose: Mammalian expression of cell-surface protein extracellular domain fused to Fc(DAPA)-Avi-6xHis. Protein is secreted from cells.
Depositing lab: Chris Garcia. Depositing organization: Stanford University. Publication: A Human IgSF Cell-Surface Interactome Reveals a Complex Network of Protein-Protein Interactions. Wojtowicz WM, Vielmetter J, Fernandes RA, Siepe DH, Eastman CL, Chisholm GB, Cox S, Klock H, Anderson PW, Rue SM, Miller JJ, Glaser SM, Bragstad ML, Vance J, Lam AW, Lesley SA, Zinn K, Garcia KC. Cell. 2020 Aug 20;182(4):1027-1043.e17. doi: 10.1016/j.cell.2020.07.025. PubMed 32822567.
Backbone
  Vector backbone: pD649
  Backbone size w/o insert (bp): 6106
  Vector type: Mammalian Expression
Growth in bacteria
  Bacterial resistance: Ampicillin, 100 μg/mL
  Growth temperature: 37°C
  Growth strain: DH5alpha
  Copy number: High Copy
Gene/Insert
  Gene/Insert name: KIT
  Species: H. sapiens (human)
  Insert size (bp): 1497
  Mutation: Fc region of human IgG contains D265A and P329A mutations (DAPA)
  Entrez Gene: KIT (a.k.a. C-Kit, CD117, MASTC, PBT, SCFR)
  Promoter: CMV/SP6
  Tag / fusion protein: Fc(DAPA)-AviTag-6xHis (C terminal on backbone)
  Cloning method: Restriction Enzyme; 5′ cloning site GCGGCCGC (not destroyed); 3′ cloning site GGCGCGCC (not destroyed)
  Sequencing primers: 5′ ATTTAGGTGACACTATAG; 3′ CACGTACCAGTTGAACTTCACC
Resource information
  A portion of this plasmid was derived from a plasmid made by: synthesis by ThermoFisher
Terms and licenses: Academic/Nonprofit Terms; Industry Terms: Not Available to Industry
Depositor comments: Some plasmids in this collection may have an IS4-like element ISVsa5 family transposase upstream of the CMV promoter.
How to cite: pD649-HAsp-KIT-Fc(DAPA)-AviTag-6xHis was a gift from Chris Garcia (Addgene plasmid # 156885 ; http://n2t.net/addgene:156885 ; RRID:Addgene_156885)
