[The description below was written by a language model from this plasmid's Addgene catalogue record and pLannotate feature annotations shown in this document.]
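Description:
pD649-HAsp-KIT-Fc(DAPA)-AviTag-6xHis is a mammalian expression plasmid of about 7.6 kb built on the pD649 backbone. It is designed to produce the extracellular domain of human KIT (c-Kit/CD117, the receptor tyrosine kinase for stem cell factor) as a soluble protein secreted from transfected cells. It replicates in E. coli at high copy from a ColE1/pUC-type origin and is selected with ampicillin through the bla gene. Short annotated fragments of KanR, lacZα, an rrnB terminator and an f1 origin appear to be backbone remnants rather than functional parts.

Expression is driven by the CMV immediate-early enhancer and promoter, followed by a portion of CMV intron A. An SP6 promoter sits just upstream of the coding region and also serves as a sequencing primer site. The construct name indicates an HA-type signal peptide ("HAsp"), although the annotation software labelled the leader region as a fragment of an immunoglobulin heavy-chain signal sequence. The record does not resolve this difference. The roughly 1.5 kb KIT ectodomain lies between retained NotI and AscI sites and is fused in frame to a human IgG1 Fc. The Fc carries the D265A and P329A (DAPA) substitutions, which are generally used to reduce Fc effector functions. The backbone adds a C-terminal AviTag for site-specific biotinylation by BirA and a 6xHis tag for metal-affinity purification, neither of which was annotated, and the cassette ends in a bGH polyadenylation signal.

A separate SV40/EM7-driven cassette carries a puromycin N-acetyltransferase sequence with an SV40 poly(A) signal, which could allow selection in mammalian cells. The plasmid belongs to a collection made for screening protein–protein interactions among human IgSF cell-surface proteins. The depositor notes that some plasmids in the collection may carry an IS4-like transposase insertion upstream of the CMV promoter.
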