Features (pLannotate 1.2.2; 21 found; start..end, strand, type, name):
    119..143     -  CDS            KanR (fragment): aminoglycoside phosphotransferase; aph(3')-Ia; confers resistance to kanamycin
    254..842     +  rep_origin     ori: high-copy-number ColE1/pMB1/pBR322/pUC origin of replication
   1067..1084    +  terminator     rrnB T2 terminator (fragment): transcription terminator T2 from the E. coli rrnB gene
   1109..1128    -  CDS            lacZα (fragment): LacZα fragment of β-galactosidase; lacZ fragment
   1584..1600    +  protein_bind   lac operator: The lac repressor binds to the lac operator to inhibit transcription in E. coli. This inhibition can be relieved by adding lactose or isopropyl-β-D-thiogalactopyranoside (IPTG). lac repressor encoded by lacI
   1843..2146    +  enhancer       CMV enhancer: human cytomegalovirus immediate early enhancer
   2147..2350    +  promoter       CMV promoter: human cytomegalovirus (CMV) immediate early promoter
   2486..2529    +  intron         CMV intron (fragment): modified intron A from human cytomegalovirus
   2581..2599    +  promoter       SP6 promoter: promoter for bacteriophage SP6 RNA polymerase
   2603..2640    +  CDS            IgH signal sequence (fragment): signal sequence from the mouse immunoglobulin heavy chain variable region
   2731..4245    +  CDS            KIT (fragment): KIT_HUMAN - Also known as SCFR. Experimental evidence at protein level: Swiss-Prot protein existence level 1. Tyrosine-protein kinase that acts as cell-surface receptor for the cytokine KITLG/SCF and plays an essential role in the regulation of cell survival and proliferation, hematopoiesis, stem cell maintenance, gametogenesis, mast cell development, migration and function, and in melanogenesis. In response to KITLG/SCF binding, KIT can activate several signaling pathways. Phosphorylates PIK3R1, PLCG1, SH2B2/APS and CBL. Activates the AKT1 signaling pathway by phosphorylation of PIK3R1, the r
   4261..4938    +  CDS            IGHG1 (fragment): IGHG1_HUMAN - Experimental evidence at protein level: Swiss-Prot protein existence level 1. Constant region of immunoglobulin heavy chains. Immunoglobulins, also known as antibodies, are membrane-bound or secreted glycoproteins produced by B lymphocytes. In the recognition phase of humoral immunity, the membrane-bound immunoglobulins serve as receptors which, upon binding of a specific antigen, trigger the clonal expansion and differentiation of B lymphocytes into immunoglobulins- secreting plasma cells. Secreted immunoglobulins mediate the effector phase of humoral immunity, which results in
   5153..5264    +  polyA_signal   bGH poly(A) signal: bovine growth hormone polyadenylation signal
   5265..5373    +  rep_origin     f1 ori (fragment): f1 bacteriophage origin of replication; arrow indicates direction of (+) strand synthesis
   5387..5716    +  promoter       SV40 promoter: SV40 enhancer and early promoter
   5764..5811    +  promoter       EM7 promoter: synthetic bacterial promoter&nbsp
   5830..6429    +  CDS            PuroR (fragment): puromycin N-acetyltransferase; pac from Streptomyces; confers resistance to puromycin
   6439..6564    +  CDS            ble (fragment): BLE_KLEPN - Experimental evidence at protein level: Swiss-Prot protein existence level 1. Binding protein with a strong affinity to the bleomycin family of antibiotics. Binds to CL990; an antimitotic-antibiotic compound. From Klebsiella pneumoniae.
   6559..6680    +  polyA_signal   SV40 poly(A) signal: SV40 polyadenylation signal
   6733..7593    -  CDS            AmpR: β-lactamase; bla; confers resistance to ampicillin, carbenicillin, and related antibiotics
   7596..89      -  promoter       AmpR promoter (fragment) (across the origin): bla
>Addgene plasmid #156885 | pD649-HAsp-KIT-Fc(DAPA)-AviTag-6xHis | addgene full sequence | sequence record 389764 | Addgene NGS Result
TTTCAATATTATTGAAGCATTTATCAGGGTTATTGTCTCATGAGCGGATACATATTTGAATGTATTTAGA
AAAATAAACAAATAGGGGTCAGTGTTACAACCAATTAACCAATTCTGAACATTATCGCGAGCCCATTTAT
ACCTGAATATGGCTCATAACACCCCTTGCTCATGACCAAAATCCCTTAACGTGAGTTACGCGCGCGTCGT
TCCACTGAGCGTCAGACCCCGTAGAAAAGATCAAAGGATCTTCTTGAGATCCTTTTTTTCTGCGCGTAAT
CTGCTGCTTGCAAACAAAAAAACCACCGCTACCAGCGGTGGTTTGTTTGCCGGATCAAGAGCTACCAACT
CTTTTTCCGAAGGTAACTGGCTTCAGCAGAGCGCAGATACCAAATACTGTTCTTCTAGTGTAGCCGTAGT
TAGCCCACCACTTCAAGAACTCTGTAGCACCGCCTACATACCTCGCTCTGCTAATCCTGTTACCAGTGGC
TGCTGCCAGTGGCGATAAGTCGTGTCTTACCGGGTTGGACTCAAGACGATAGTTACCGGATAAGGCGCAG
CGGTCGGGCTGAACGGGGGGTTCGTGCACACAGCCCAGCTTGGAGCGAACGACCTACACCGAACTGAGAT
ACCTACAGCGTGAGCTATGAGAAAGCGCCACGCTTCCCGAAGGGAGAAAGGCGGACAGGTATCCGGTAAG
CGGCAGGGTCGGAACAGGAGAGCGCACGAGGGAGCTTCCAGGGGGAAACGCCTGGTATCTTTATAGTCCT
GTCGGGTTTCGCCACCTCTGACTTGAGCGTCGATTTTTGTGATGCTCGTCAGGGGGGCGGAGCCTATGGA
AAAACGCCAGCAACGCGGCCTTTTTACGGTTCCTGGCCTTTTGCTGGCCTTTTGCTCACATGTTCTTTCC
TGCGTTATCCCCTGATTCTGTGGATAACCGTATTACCGCCTTTGAGTGAGCTGATACCGCTCGCCGCAGC
CGAACGACCGAGCGCAGCGAGTCAGTGAGCGAGGAAGCGGAAGGCGAGAGTAGGGAACTGCCAGGCATCA
AACTAAGCAGAAGGCCCCTGACGGATGGCCTTTTTGCGTTTCTACAAACTCTTTCTGTGTTGTAAAACGA
CGGCCAGTCTTAAGCTCGGGCCCCCTGGGCGGTTCTGATAACGAGTAATCGTTAATCCGCAAATAACGTA
AAAACCCGCTTCGGCGGGTTTTTTTATGGGGGGAGTTTAGGGAAAGAGCATTTGTCAGAATATTTAAGGG
CGCCTGTCACTTTGCTTGATATATGAGAATTATTTAACCTTATAAATGAGAAAAAAGCAACGCACTTTAA
ATAAGATACGTTGCTTTTTCGATTGATGAACACCTATAATTAAACTATTCATCTATTATTTATGATTTTT
TGTATATACAATATTTCTAGTTTGTTAAAGAGAATTAAGAAAATAAATCTCGAAAATAATAAAGGGAAAA
TCAGTTTTTGATATCAAAATTATACATGTCAACGATAATACAAAATATAATACAAACTATAAGATGTTAT
CAGTATTTATTATCATTTAGAATAAATTTTGTGTCGCCCTTAATTGTGAGCGGATAACAATTACGAGCTT
CATGCACAGTGGCGTTGACTCAATATTGGCCATTAGCCATATTATTCATTGGTTATATAGCATAAATCAA
TATTGGCTATTGGCCATTGCATACGTTGTATCTATATCATAATATGTACATTTATATTGGCTCATGTCCA
ATATGACCGCCATGTTGGCATTGATTATTGACTAGTTATTAATAGTAATCAATTACGGGGTCATTAGTTC
ATAGCCCATATATGGAGTTCCGCGTTACATAACTTACGGTAAATGGCCCGCCTGGCTGACCGCCCAACGA
CCCCCGCCCATTGACGTCAATAATGACGTATGTTCCCATAGTAACGCCAATAGGGACTTTCCATTGACGT
CAATGGGTGGAGTATTTACGGTAAACTGCCCACTTGGCAGTACATCAAGTGTATCATATGCCAAGTACGC
CCCCTATTGACGTCAATGACGGTAAATGGCCCGCCTGGCATTATGCCCAGTACATGACCTTATGGGACTT
TCCTACTTGGCAGTACATCTACGTATTAGTCATCGCTATTACCATGGTGATGCGGTTTTGGCAGTACATC
AATGGGCGTGGATAGCGGTTTGACTCACGGGGATTTCCAAGTCTCCACCCCATTGACGTCAATGGGAGTT
TGTTTTGGCACCAAAATCAACGGGACTTTCCAAAATGTCGTAACAACTCCGCCCCATTGACGCAAATGGG
CGGTAGGCGTGTACGGTGGGAGGTCTATATAAGCAGAGCTCGTTTAGTGAACCGTCAGATCGCCTGGAGA
CGCCATCCACGCTGTTTTGACCTCCATAGAAGACACCGGGACCGATCCAGCCTCCGCGGCCGGGAACGGT
GCATTGGAACGCGGATTCCCCGTGCCAAGAGTGACGTAAGTACCGCCTATAGAGTCTATAGGCCCACCCC
CTTGGCTTCGTTAGAACGCGGCTACAATTAATACATAACCTTATGTATCATACACATACGATTTAGGTGA
CACTATAGAATAACATCCACTTTGCCTTTCTCTCCACAGGTGTCCACTCCCAGGTCCAACTGCACCTCGG
TTCTATCGAAAACGCGCCTGCTAGCGCCACCATGAAGACCATCATTGCCCTGAGCTACATCTTCTGCCTG
GTGTTCGCTGCGGCCGCCCAACCTTCTGTTTCTCCTGGCGAACCTTCTCCACCTAGCATTCACCCCGGCA
AGAGCGACCTGATCGTTAGAGTGGGCGACGAGATCCGGCTGCTGTGTACCGATCCTGGCTTCGTGAAGTG
GACCTTCGAGATCCTGGACGAGACAAACGAGAACAAGCAGAACGAGTGGATCACCGAGAAGGCCGAGGCC
ACCAACACCGGCAAGTACACCTGTACCAACAAGCACGGCCTGAGCAACAGCATCTACGTGTTCGTGCGGG
ACCCCGCCAAGCTGTTCCTGGTGGATAGAAGCCTGTACGGCAAAGAGGACAACGACACCCTCGTGCGGTG
CCCTCTGACAGATCCCGAAGTGACCAACTACAGCCTGAAGGGCTGTCAGGGCAAGCCCCTGCCTAAGGAC
CTGAGATTCATCCCCGATCCTAAGGCCGGCATCATGATCAAGAGCGTGAAGCGGGCCTACCACAGACTGT
GCCTGCACTGTTCCGTGGACCAAGAGGGCAAGTCTGTGCTGAGCGAGAAGTTCATCCTGAAAGTGCGGCC
TGCCTTCAAGGCCGTGCCTGTGGTGTCTGTGTCTAAGGCCAGCTACCTGCTGAGAGAGGGCGAAGAGTTC
ACCGTGACCTGCACCATCAAGGACGTGTCCAGCAGCGTGTACAGCACCTGGAAGAGAGAGAACAGCCAGA
CCAAGCTGCAAGAGAAGTACAACAGCTGGCACCACGGCGACTTCAACTACGAGAGACAGGCCACACTGAC
CATCAGCAGCGCCAGAGTGAATGACAGCGGCGTGTTCATGTGCTACGCCAACAACACCTTCGGCAGCGCC
AACGTGACCACCACACTGGAAGTGGTGGACAAGGGCTTCATCAACATCTTCCCCATGATCAACACCACCG
TGTTTGTGAACGACGGCGAGAACGTGGACCTGATTGTGGAATACGAGGCCTTTCCTAAGCCAGAGCACCA
GCAGTGGATCTACATGAACCGGACCTTCACCGACAAGTGGGAAGATTACCCCAAGAGCGAGAACGAGAGC
AACATCAGATACGTGTCCGAGCTGCACCTGACCAGACTGAAGGGAACAGAAGGCGGCACCTACACCTTTC
TGGTGTCCAACTCCGACGTGAACGCCGCCATTGCCTTCAACGTGTACGTGAACACCAAGCCTGAGATCCT
GACCTACGACCGGCTGGTCAATGGCATGCTGCAGTGTGTGGCCGCTGGCTTTCCTGAGCCTACAATCGAC
TGGTACTTCTGCCCTGGCACCGAGCAGAGATGTAGCGCTTCTGTGCTGCCCGTGGATGTGCAGACCCTGA
ATTCTAGCGGCCCTCCATTCGGCAAGCTGGTGGTGCAGAGCAGCATCGATAGCAGCGCCTTCAAGCACAA
CGGCACCGTGGAATGCAAGGCCTACAACGACGTGGGCAAGACCAGCGCCTACTTCAACTTCGCCTTTAAG
GGCAACAACAAAGAGCAGATTCACCCGCACACACTGTTCACCCCTGGCGCGCCGGGCGGCGACAAGACCC
ACACCTGCCCCCCCTGCCCAGCTCCAGAACTGCTGGGAGGGCCTTCCGTGTTCCTGTTCCCCCCCAAGCC
CAAGGACACCCTGATGATCAGCAGGACCCCCGAGGTGACCTGCGTGGTGGTGGCCGTGTCCCACGAGGAC
CCAGAGGTGAAGTTCAACTGGTACGTGGACGGCGTGGAGGTGCACAACGCCAAGACCAAGCCCAGAGAGG
AGCAGTACAACAGCACCTACAGGGTGGTGTCCGTGCTGACCGTGCTGCACCAGGACTGGCTGAACGGCAA
AGAATACAAGTGCAAAGTCTCCAACAAGGCCCTGGCTGCCCCAATCGAAAAGACAATCAGCAAGGCCAAG
GGCCAGCCACGGGAGCCCCAGGTGTACACCCTGCCCCCCAGCCGGGAGGAGATGACCAAGAACCAGGTGT
CCCTGACCTGTCTGGTGAAGGGCTTCTACCCCAGCGATATCGCCGTGGAGTGGGAGAGCAACGGCCAGCC
CGAGAACAACTACAAGACCACCCCCCCAGTGCTGGACAGCGACGGCAGCTTCTTCCTGTACAGCAAGCTG
ACCGTGGACAAGTCCAGGTGGCAGCAGGGCAACGTGTTCAGCTGCAGCGTGATGCACGAGGCCCTGCACA
ACCACTACACCCAGAAGTCCCTGAGCCTGAGCCCCGGCGGCAGCGGTCTTAATGATATTTTCGAGGCTCA
GAAGATTGAGTGGCATGAACACCACCACCATCACCACTAAGGCCGGCCTGTAGTCACTGGCACAACGCGT
TACCCGGTAAGCCAATCGGGTATACACGGTCGTCATACTGCAGACAGGGTTCTTCTACTTTGCAAGATAG
TCTTGAGTAGTAAAATAAATAGATAGAGAAAATCAGCCTCGACTGTGCCTTCTAGTTGCCAGCCATCTGT
TGTTTGCCCCTCCCCCGTGCCTTCCTTGACCCTGGAAGGTGCCACTCCCACTGTCCTTTCCTAATAAAAT
GAGGAAATTGCATCACAACACTCAACCCTATCTCGGTCTATTCTTTTGATTTATAAGGGATTTTGCCGAT
TTCGGCCTATTGGTTAAAAAATGAGCTGATTTAACAAAAATTTAACGCGAATTAATTCTGTGGAATGTGT
GTCAGTTAGGGTGTGGAAAGTCCCCAGGCTCCCCAGCAGGCAGAAGTATGCAAAGCATGCATCTCAATTA
GTCAGCAACCAGGTGTGGAAAGTCCCCAGGCTCCCCAGCAGGCAGAAGTATGCAAAGCATGCATCTCAAT
TAGTCAGCAACCATAGTCCCGCCCCTAACTCCGCCCATCCCGCCCCTAACTCCGCCCAGTTCCGCCCATT
CTCCGCCCCATGGCTGACTAATTTTTTTTATTTATGCAGAGGCCGAGGCCGCCTCTGCCTCTGAGCTATT
CCAGAAGTAGTGAGGAGGCTTTTTTGGAGGCCTAGGCTTTTGCAAAAAGCTCCCGGGAGCTTGTATATCC
ATTTTCGGATCTGATCAGCACGTGTTGACAATTAATCATCGGCATAGTATATCGGCATAGTATAATACGA
CAAGGTGAGGAACTAAACCATGACCGAGTACAAGCCCACGGTGCGCCTCGCCACCCGCGACGACGTCCCC
AGGGCCGTACGCACCCTCGCCGCCGCGTTCGCCGACTACCCCGCCACGCGCCACACCGTCGATCCGGACC
GCCACATCGAGCGGGTCACCGAGCTGCAAGAACTCTTCCTCACGCGCGTCGGGCTCGACATCGGCAAGGT
GTGGGTCGCGGACGACGGCGCCGCGGTGGCGGTCTGGACCACGCCGGAGAGCGTCGAAGCGGGGGCGGTG
TTCGCCGAGATCGGCCCGCGCATGGCCGAGTTGAGCGGTTCCCGGCTGGCCGCGCAGCAACAGATGGAAG
GCCTCCTGGCGCCGCACCGGCCCAAGGAGCCCGCGTGGTTCCTGGCCACCGTCGGCGTCTCGCCCGACCA
CCAGGGCAAGGGTCTGGGCAGCGCCGTCGTGCTCCCCGGAGTGGAGGCGGCCGAGCGCGCCGGGGTGCCC
GCCTTCCTGGAGACATCCGCGCCCCGCAACCTCCCCTTCTACGAGCGGCTCGGCTTCACCGTCACCGCCG
ACGTCGAGGTGCCCGAAGGACCGCGCACCTGGTGCATGACCCGCAAGCCCGGTGCCTGACACGTGCTACG
AGATTTCGATTCCACCGCCGCCTTCTATGAAAGGTTGGGCTTCGGAATCGTTTTCCGGGACGCCGGCTGG
ATGATCCTCCAGCGCGGGGATCTCATGCTGGAGTTCTTCGCCCACCCCAACTTGTTTATTGCAGCTTATA
ATGGTTACAAATAAAGCAATAGCATCACAAATTTCACAAATAAAGCATTTTTTTCACTGCATTCTAGTTG
TGGTTTGTCCAAACTCATCAATGTATCTTATCATGTCTGTATACCGTCGACCTCTAGCTAGAGCTTGGCG
TAATCATGGTCATTACCAATGCTTAATCAGTGAGGCACCTATCTCAGCGATCTGTCTATTTCGTTCATCC
ATAGTTGCCTGACTCCCCGTCGTGTAGATAACTACGATACGGGAGGGCTTACCATCTGGCCCCAGCGCTG
CGATGATACCGCGAGAACCACGCTCACCGGCTCCGGATTTATCAGCAATAAACCAGCCAGCCGGAAGGGC
CGAGCGCAGAAGTGGTCCTGCAACTTTATCCGCCTCCATCCAGTCTATTAATTGTTGCCGGGAAGCTAGA
GTAAGTAGTTCGCCAGTTAATAGTTTGCGCAACGTTGTTGCCATCGCTACAGGCATCGTGGTGTCACGCT
CGTCGTTTGGTATGGCTTCATTCAGCTCCGGTTCCCAACGATCAAGGCGAGTTACATGATCCCCCATGTT
GTGCAAAAAAGCGGTTAGCTCCTTCGGTCCTCCGATCGTTGTCAGAAGTAAGTTGGCCGCAGTGTTATCA
CTCATGGTTATGGCAGCACTGCATAATTCTCTTACTGTCATGCCATCCGTAAGATGCTTTTCTGTGACTG
GTGAGTACTCAACCAAGTCATTCTGAGAATAGTGTATGCGGCGACCGAGTTGCTCTTGCCCGGCGTCAAT
ACGGGATAATACCGCGCCACATAGCAGAACTTTAAAAGTGCTCATCATTGGAAAACGTTCTTCGGGGCGA
AAACTCTCAAGGATCTTACCGCTGTTGAGATCCAGTTCGATGTAACCCACTCGTGCACCCAACTGATCTT
CAGCATCTTTTACTTTCACCAGCGTTTCTGGGTGAGCAAAAACAGGAAGGCAAAATGCCGCAAAAAAGGG
AATAAGGGCGACACGGAAATGTTGAATACTCATATTCTTCCTT
