>Addgene plasmid #156885 | pD649-HAsp-KIT-Fc(DAPA)-AviTag-6xHis | depositor partial sequence | sequence record 302880 | insert (extracellular domain)
CAACCTTCTGTTTCTCCTGGCGAACCTTCTCCACCTAGCATTCACCCCGGCAAGAGCGACCTGATCGTTA
GAGTGGGCGACGAGATCCGGCTGCTGTGTACCGATCCTGGCTTCGTGAAGTGGACCTTCGAGATCCTGGA
CGAGACAAACGAGAACAAGCAGAACGAGTGGATCACCGAGAAGGCCGAGGCCACCAACACCGGCAAGTAC
ACCTGTACCAACAAGCACGGCCTGAGCAACAGCATCTACGTGTTCGTGCGGGACCCCGCCAAGCTGTTCC
TGGTGGATAGAAGCCTGTACGGCAAAGAGGACAACGACACCCTCGTGCGGTGCCCTCTGACAGATCCCGA
AGTGACCAACTACAGCCTGAAGGGCTGTCAGGGCAAGCCCCTGCCTAAGGACCTGAGATTCATCCCCGAT
CCTAAGGCCGGCATCATGATCAAGAGCGTGAAGCGGGCCTACCACAGACTGTGCCTGCACTGTTCCGTGG
ACCAAGAGGGCAAGTCTGTGCTGAGCGAGAAGTTCATCCTGAAAGTGCGGCCTGCCTTCAAGGCCGTGCC
TGTGGTGTCTGTGTCTAAGGCCAGCTACCTGCTGAGAGAGGGCGAAGAGTTCACCGTGACCTGCACCATC
AAGGACGTGTCCAGCAGCGTGTACAGCACCTGGAAGAGAGAGAACAGCCAGACCAAGCTGCAAGAGAAGT
ACAACAGCTGGCACCACGGCGACTTCAACTACGAGAGACAGGCCACACTGACCATCAGCAGCGCCAGAGT
GAATGACAGCGGCGTGTTCATGTGCTACGCCAACAACACCTTCGGCAGCGCCAACGTGACCACCACACTG
GAAGTGGTGGACAAGGGCTTCATCAACATCTTCCCCATGATCAACACCACCGTGTTTGTGAACGACGGCG
AGAACGTGGACCTGATTGTGGAATACGAGGCCTTTCCTAAGCCAGAGCACCAGCAGTGGATCTACATGAA
CCGGACCTTCACCGACAAGTGGGAAGATTACCCCAAGAGCGAGAACGAGAGCAACATCAGATACGTGTCC
GAGCTGCACCTGACCAGACTGAAGGGAACAGAAGGCGGCACCTACACCTTTCTGGTGTCCAACTCCGACG
TGAACGCCGCCATTGCCTTCAACGTGTACGTGAACACCAAGCCTGAGATCCTGACCTACGACCGGCTGGT
CAATGGCATGCTGCAGTGTGTGGCCGCTGGCTTTCCTGAGCCTACAATCGACTGGTACTTCTGCCCTGGC
ACCGAGCAGAGATGTAGCGCTTCTGTGCTGCCCGTGGATGTGCAGACCCTGAATTCTAGCGGCCCTCCAT
TCGGCAAGCTGGTGGTGCAGAGCAGCATCGATAGCAGCGCCTTCAAGCACAACGGCACCGTGGAATGCAA
GGCCTACAACGACGTGGGCAAGACCAGCGCCTACTTCAACTTCGCCTTTAAGGGCAACAACAAAGAGCAG
ATTCACCCGCACACACTGTTCACCCCT
